>Addgene plasmid #207991 | pAf-CRISPR-phoA | addgene full sequence | sequence record 409543 | Addgene NGS Result
AAAAAAAAAAAACAAGACAGCCACATATTAGGGAGACTAGTTAGAAGCTAGTTCCAGGACTAGGAAAATA
AAAGACAATGATACCACAGTCTAGTTGACAACTAGATAGATTCTAGATTGAGGCCAAAGTCTCTGAGATC
CAGGTTAGTTGCAACTAATACTAGTTAGTATCTAGTCTCCTATAACTCTGAAGCTAGAATAACTTACTAC
TATTATCCTCACCACTGTTCAGCTGCGCAAACGGAGTGATTGCAAGGTGTTCAGAGACTAGTTATTGACT
AGTCAGTGACTAGCAATAACTAACAAGGTATTAACCTACCATGTCTGCCATCACCCTGCACTTCCTCGGG
CTCAGCAGCCTTTTCCTCCTCATTTTCATGCTCATTTTCCTTGTTTAAGACTGTGACTAGTCAAAGACTA
GTCCAGAACCACAAAGGAGAAATGTCTTACCACTTTCTTCATTGCTTGTCTCTTTTGCATTATCCATGTC
TGCAACTAGTTAGAGTCTAGTTAGTGACTAGTCCGACGAGGACTTGCTTGTCTCCGGATTGTTGGAGGAA
CTCTCCAGGGCCTCAAGATCCACAACAGAGCCTTCTAGAAGACTGGTCAATAACTAGTTGGTCTTTGTCT
GAGTCTGACTTACGAGGTTGCATACTCGCTCCCTTTGCCTCGTCAATCGATGAGAAAAAGCGCCAAAACT
CGCAATATGGCTTTGAACCACACGGTGCTGAGACTAGTTAGAATCTAGTCCCAAACTAGCTTGGATAGCT
TACCTTTGCCCTTTGCGTTGCGACAGGTCTTGCAGGGTATGGTTCCTTTCTCACCAGCTGATTTAGCTGC
CTTGCTACCCTCACGGCGGATCTGCATAAAGAGTGGCTAGAGGTTATAAATTAGCACTGATCCTAGGTAC
GGGGCTGAATGTAACTTGCCTTTCCTTTCTCATCGCGCGGCAAGACAGGCTTGCTCAAATTCCTACCAGT
CACAGGGGTATGCACGGCGTACGGACCACTTGAACTAGTCACAGATTAGTTAGCAACTAGTCTGCATTGA
ATGGCTGTACTTACGGGCCCTCGCCATTGTCCTGATCATTTCCAGCTTCACCCTCGTTGCTGCAAAGTAG
TTAGTGACTAGTCAAGGACTAGTTGAAATGGGAGAAGAAACTCACGAATTCTCGACACCCTTAGTATTGT
GGTCCTTGGACTTGGTGCTGCTATATATTAGCTAATACACTAGTTAGACTCACAGAAACTTACGCAGCTC
GCTTGCGCTTCTTGGTAGGAGTCGGGGTTGGGAGAACAGTGCCTTCAAACAAGCCTTCATACCATGCTAC
TTGACTAGTCAGGGACTAGTCACCAAGTAATCTAGATAGGACTTGCCTTTGGCCTCCATCAGTTCCTTCA
TAGTGGGAGGTCCATTGTGCAATGTAAACTCCATGCCGTGGGAGTTCTTGTCCTTCAAGTGCTTGACCAA
TATGTTTCTGTTGGCAGAGGGAACCTGTCAACTAGTTAATAACTAGTCAGAAACTAGTATAGCAGTAGAC
TCACTGTACGCTTGAGGCATCCCTTCACTCGGCAGTAGACTTCATATGGATGGATATCAGGCACGCCATT
GTCGTCCTGTGGACTAGTCAGTAACTAGGCTTAAAGCTAGTCGGGTCGGCTTACTATCTTGAAATCCGGC
AGCGTAAGCTCCCCGTCCTTAACTGCCTCGAGATAGTGACAGTACTCTGGGGACTTTCGGAGATCGTTAT
CGCGAATGCTCGGCATACTAATCGTTGACTAGTCTTGGACTAGTCCCGAGCAAAAAGGATTGGAGGAGGA
GGAGGAAGGTGAGAGTGAGACAAAGAGCGAAATAAGAGCTTCAAAGGCTATCTCTAAGCAGTATGAAGGT
TAAGTATCTAGTTCTTGACTAGATTTAAAAGAGATTTCGACTAGTTATGTACCTGGAGTTTGGATATAGG
AATGTGTTGTGGTAACGAAATGTAAGGGGGAGGAAAGAAAAAGTCGGTCAAGAGGTAACTCTAAGTCGGC
CATTCCTTTTTGGGAGGCGCTAACCATAAACGGCATGGTCGACTTAGAGTTAGCTCAGGGAATTTAGGGA
GTTATCTGCGACCACCGAGGAACGGCGGAATGCCAAAGAATCCCGATGGAGCTCTAGCTGGCGGTTGACA
ACCCCACCTTTTGGCGTTTCTGCGGCGTTGCAGGCGGGACTGGATACTTCGTAGAACCAGAAAGGCAAGG
CAGAACGCGCTCAGCAAGAGTGTTGGAAGTGATAGCATGATGTGCCTTGTTAACTAGGTCAAAATCTGCA
ATATGCTTGATGTTATCCAAAGTGTGAGAGAGGAAGGTCCAAACATACACGATTGGGAGAGGGCCTAGGT
ATAAGAGTTTTTGAGTAGAACGCATGTGAGCCCAGCCATCTCGAGGAGATTAAACACGGGCCGGCATTTG
ATGGCTATGTTAGTACCCCAATGGAAAGCCTGAGAGTCCAGTGGTCGCAGATAACTCCCTAAATTCCCTG
AGCTAACTCTAAGTCGACCATGCCGTTTATGGTTAGCGCCTCCCAAAAAGGAATGGCCGACTTAGAGTTA
CCTCTTGACCGACTGCAGTTCTCTTTAGAATTCAACTGTGGGTTTTGCTTTTTGCTTCATTCTCTTTGTC
TTCTCCATCTTTGATCAAATCCTGGACTTTCTCAATCCCCAGCTAATTCAATCATAGTCAGTTTTCTATT
TTTATTATTTCTTTTTCTTTTGAAATGTGATTAACAACCAGTCTGTTATATATCTTGTACCCAGATTACG
CCCAACTCGTGCTCCTCAGCCACAAAGATACTCAATTGATAGCCAAGATACATACATACCACAAAGTAAG
GACTCCATGCATTGAGTATTACTCATCGTATTCTAGACTACTCCAAAACTCAGCACATAGACAAACAATA
CGAACCTCGTCTAAGGGTGATTCAGAGGCGGCAAAGCGGGGTTTTCGCATTTGATGTTCCTGGCACTTAT
GTAAGCCCACGCTTCCCGCTCAACTAAACCATCAGCCAATCAGACTGCTCAGATTTATCTTTTGAAGGGT
ATATAAATCATTGTAAAGAAGAACAAGTGTCATCCTTAGACGACACTCGTTTTAGAGCTAGAAATAGCAA
GTTAAAATAAGGCTAGTCCGTTATCAACTTGAAAAAGTGGCACCGAGTCGGTGCTTTTTTTTTGAGCATT
TATCAGCTTGATATAGAGGTAGGAATGTATGGAGGTGCAGAATGGCTATTTTGTTATTGGAGCGGGTTCG
AAACGGAGGGCAGGAGACTTTTTTTAAATATGTGGTACCGTTACTAGGTTGCAGTCAATGCATTAATGCA
TTGCAGATGAGCTGTATCTGGAAGAGGTAAACCCGAAACGCGTTTTATTCTTGTTGACATGGAGCTATTA
AATCACTAGAAGGCACTCTTTGCTGCTTGGACAAATGAACGTATCTTATCGAGATCCTGAACACCATTTG
TCTCAACTCCGGAGCTGACATCGACACCAACGATCTTATATCCAGATTCGTCAAGCTGTTTGATGATTTC
AGTAACGTTAAGTGGATCCGGTCCGGAATTCCCCTAGCTCAGACCTTACGCTTCTTCTTGGGGTCAGCAC
GGGAGTCACCACCGAGCTGAGAGAGGTCGATACGAGTCTCGTAGAGACCGGTAATGGACTGGTGGATGAG
AGTGGCGTCGAGGACCTCCTTGGTAGAGGTGTAACGCTTACGGTCGATGGTGGTGTCGAAGTACTTGAAG
GCAGCAGGGGCACCAAGGTTGGTGAGAGTGAAGAGGTGGATGATGTTCTCAGCCTGCTCACGGATGGGCT
TGTCACGGTGCTTGTTGTAAGCGGAGAGGACCTTATCGAGGTTAGCGTCGGCGAGGATGACACGCTTGGA
GAACTCGGAGATCTGCTCGATGATCTCATCAAGGTAGTGCTTGTGCTGCTCGACGAAGAGCTGCTTCTGC
TCGTTGTCTTCGGGAGAACCCTTGAGCTTCTCGTAGTGGGAGGCGAGGTAGAGGAAGTTGACGTACTTGG
AGGGGAGAGCGAGCTCGTTACCCTTCTGGAGCTCACCGGCGGAAGCGAGCATACGCTTACGACCGTTCTC
AAGCTCGAAGAGGGAGTACTTGGGCAGCTTGATGATGAGGTCCTTCTTGACCTCCTTGTAACCCTTGGCC
TCGAGGAAGTCGATGGGGTTCTTCTCGAAGGAGGAACGCTCCATGATGGTGATGCCGAGGAGCTCCTTGA
CGGACTTGAGCTTCTTAGACTTACCCTTCTCGACCTTGGCGACAACGAGGACGGAGTAAGCGACAGTGGG
AGAGTCGAAACCGCCGTACTTCTTGGGGTCCCAGTCCTTCTTGCGAGCGATGAGCTTGTCGGAGTTACGC
TTGGGGAGGATAGATTCCTTGGAGAAGCCACCGGTCTGGACCTCGGTCTTCTTGACGATGTTGACCTGGG
GCATGGAGAGGACCTTACGGACAGTGGCGAAGTCACGACCCTTGTCCCAGACGATCTCACCAGTCTCACC
GTTGGTCTCGATGAGGGGACGCTTACGGATCTCACCGTTGGCGAGGGTGATCTCGGTCTTGAAGAAGTTC
ATGATGTTGGAGTAGAAGAAGTACTTAGCGGTGGCCTTACCGATCTCCTGCTCGGACTTAGCGATCATCT
TACGAACATCGTAGACCTTGTAGTCACCGTAGACGAACTCGGACTCCAGCTTGGGGTACTTCTTGATAAG
AGCAGTGCCAACGACAGCGTTGAGGTAGGCATCGTGGGCGTGGTGGTAGTTGTTGATCTCACGGACCTTG
TAGAACTGGAAGTCCTTACGGAAGTCGGAGACGAGCTTAGACTTGAGAGTGATAACCTTGACCTCACGGA
TGAGCTTGTCGTTCTCATCGTACTTGGTGTTCATGCGAGAGTCGAGAATCTGGGCGACGTGCTTGGTGAT
CTGACGAGTCTCAACAAGCTGACGCTTGATGAAGCCGGCCTTGTCGAGCTCAGAGAGGCCACCACGTTCA
GCCTTAGTGAGGTTATCGAACTTACGCTGGGTGATGAGCTTGGCGTTGAGAAGCTGACGCCAGTAGTTCT
TCATCTTCTTGACAACCTCTTCGGAGGGGACGTTGTCAGACTTGCCACGGTTCTTATCGGAACGGGTGAG
GACCTTGTTGTCGATAGAGTCATCCTTGAGGAAGGACTGGGGGACGATGTGATCGACGTCGTAGTCGGAG
AGACGGTTGATGTCGAGCTCCTGATCAACGTACATGTCACGGCCGTTCTGGAGGTAGTAGAGGTAGAGCT
TCTCGTTCTGAAGCTGGGTGTTCTCGACGGGGTGCTCCTTAAGGATCTGGGAGCCGAGTTCCTTGATACC
CTCCTCGATACGCTTCATACGTTCACGAGAGTTCTTCTGACCCTTCTGGGTAGTCTGGTTCTCACGGGCC
ATCTCGATAACGATGTTCTCGGGCTTGTGACGACCCATAACCTTGACGAGCTCATCGACGACCTTAACGG
TCTGGAGGATACCCTTCTTGATAGCGGGGGAACCGGCGAGGTTAGCGATGTGCTCGTGAAGGGAGTCACC
CTGACCGGAAACCTGAGCCTTCTGGATGTCCTCCTTGAAGGTGAGAGAGTCGTCGTGGATGAGCTGCATG
AAGTTACGGTTGGCGAAACCATCGGACTTAAGGAAGTCGAGGATAGTCTTACCAGACTGCTTGTCACGGA
TGCCGTTGATCAGCTTACGGGAGAGACGGCCCCAACCAGTGTAACGACGACGCTTGAGCTGCTTCATGAC
CTTGTCGTCGAAGAGGTGAGCGTAAGTCTTGAGACGTTCTTCGATCATCTCACGATCCTCGAAGAGGGTA
AGGGTGAGGACGATGTCCTCAAGGATGTCCTCGTTCTCCTCGTTGTCGAGGAAGTCCTTGTCCTTGATGA
TCTTGAGGAGATCGTGGTAGGTGCCGAGGGAAGCGTTGAAACGATCCTCGACACCGGAGATCTCAACGGA
GTCGAAGCACTCGATCTTCTTGAAGTAGTCTTCCTTGAGCTGCTTGACGGTAACCTTACGGTTGGTCTTG
AAGAGGAGGTCGACGATAGCCTTCTTCTGCTCACCAGAGAGGAAGGCGGGCTTACGCATACCTTCGGTGA
CGTACTTGACCTTGGTGAGCTCGTTGTAAACAGTGAAGTACTCGTAAAGGAGAGAGTGCTTAGGAAGGAC
CTTCTCGTTAGGGAGGTTCTTGTCGAAGTTAGTCATACGCTCGATGAAGGACTGGGCAGAGGCACCCTTA
TCGACGACTTCCTCGAAGTTCCAGGGAGTGATGGTCTCTTCGGACTTACGAGTCATCCAGGCGAAACGGG
AGTTACCACGGGCGAGGGGGCCAACGTAGTAGGGGATACGGAAGGTGAGGATCTTCTCGATCTTCTCACG
GTTGTCCTTGAGGAAGGGGTAGAAGTCCTCCTGACGACGGAGGATAGCGTGGAGTTCGCCAAGGTGGATC
TGGTGGGGGATGGAACCGTTGTCGAAAGTACGCTGCTTACGGAGGAGATCCTCACGGTTGAGCTTGACGA
GGAGCTCCTCGGTGCCGTCCATCTTCTCGAGGATGGGCTTGATGAACTTGTAGAACTCCTCCTGGGAAGC
ACCGCCGTCGATGTAACCGGCGTAACCGTTCTTGGACTGATCGAAGAAGATCTCCTTGTACTTCTCAGGG
AGCTGCTGACGGACAAGGGCCTTGAGAAGAGTGAGGTCCTGGTGGTGCTCATCGTAACGCTTGATCATAG
AAGCGGAGAGGGGAGCCTTGGTGATCTCGGTGTTGACACGGAGGATATCGGAGAGGAGGATGGCGTCGGA
GAGGTTCTTAGCGGCAAGGAAGAGGTCAGCGTACTGGTCACCGATCTGGGCGAGGAGGTTGTCGAGATCG
TCATCGTAGGTGTCCTTGGAGAGCTGGAGTTTGGCATCCTCGGCGAGGTCGAAGTTGGACTTGAAGTTGG
GGGTGAGACCGAGAGAGAGGGCGATAAGGTTACCGAAGAGACCGTTCTTCTTCTCACCAGGGAGCTGAGC
GATGAGGTTCTCGAGACGACGGGACTTGGAGAGACGAGCGGAGAGGATGGCCTTGGCGTCAACACCGGAA
GCGTTGATGGGGTTCTCTTCGAAGAGCTGGTTGTAAGTCTGAACGAGCTGGATGAAGAGCTTGTCGACAT
CGGAGTTGTCAGGGTTGAGGTCACCCTCGATGAGGAAGTGACCACGGAACTTGATCATGTGGGCGAGGGC
GAGGTAGATGAGACGAAGGTCAGCCTTATCAGTAGAGTCGACCAGCTTCTTACGGAGGTGGTAGATGGTG
GGGTACTTCTCGTGGTAGGCGACCTCGTCGACGATGTTACCGAAGATGGGGTGACGCTCGTGCTTCTTAT
CCTCCTCGACGAGGAAGGACTCCTCGAGACGGTGGAAGAAGGAGTCATCGACCTTAGCCATCTCGTTGGA
GAAGATCTCCTGGAGGTAGCAGATACGGTTCTTACGACGGGTGTAACGACGACGGGCGGTACGCTTGAGA
CGGGTGGCCTCGGCGGTCTCACCGGAGTCGAAGAGGAGGGCACCGATGAGGTTCTTCTTGATGGAGTGAC
GGTCGGTGTTACCGAGGACCTTGAACTTCTTGGAGGGGACCTTGTACTCGTCGGTGATGACGGCCCAACC
GACGGAGTTGGTGCCGATGTCGAGACCGATGGAGTACTTCTTGTCCATGCGGCCGGCTGCTGGGACTCCG
TGGATACCGACCTTCCGCTTCTTCTTTGGGGCCATGATCATGCGGCCGCCTGCTCAAGCGGGGTAGCTGT
TAGTCAAGCTGCGATGAAGTGGGAAAGCTCGAACTGAAAGGTTCAAAGGAATAAGGGATGGGAAGGATGG
AGTATGGATGTAGCAAAGTACTTACTTAGGGGAAATAAAGGTTCTTGGATGGGAAGATGAATATACTGAA
GATGGGAAAAGAAAGAGAAAAGAAAAGAGCAGCTGGTGGGGAGAGCAGGAAAATATGGCAACAAATGTTG
GACTGACGCAACGACCTTGTCAACCCCGCCGACACACCGGGCGGACAGACGGGGCAAAGCTGCCTACCAG
GGACTGAGGGACCTCAGCAGGTCGAGTGCAGAGCACCGGATGGGTCGACTGCCAGCTTGTGTTCCCGGTC
TGCGCCGCTGGCCAGCTCCTGAGCGGCCTTTCCGGTTTCATACACCGGGCAAAGCAGGAGAGGCACGATA
TTTGGACGCCCTACAGATGCCGGATGGGCCAATTAGGGAGCTTACGCGCCGGGTACTCGCTCTACCTACT
TCGGAGAAGGTACTATCTCGTGAATCTTTTACCAGATCGGAAGCAATTGGACTTCTGTACCTAGGTTAAT
GGCATGCTATTTCGCCGACGGCTATACACCCCTGGCTTCACATTCTCCTTCGCTTACTGCCGGTGATTCG
ATGAAGCTCCATATTCTCCGATGATGCAATAGATTCTTGGTCAACGAGGGGCACACCAGCCTTTCCACTT
CGGGGCGGAGGGGCGGCCGGTCCCGGATTAATAATCATCCACTGCACCTCAGAGCCGCCAGAGCTGTCTG
GCGCAGTGGCGCTTATTACTCAGCCCTTCTCTCTGCGTCCGTCCGTCTCTCCGCATGCCAGAAAGAGTCA
CCGGTCACTGTACAGAGCTCACGAGTTCGTCACATTTTTCTACAAATGGTGGAGGCGGCGGATTTTAGGC
TCAAGTCATGACCCTCTGGGTCACTCCAGAATCAGCTAGGTCAACGAATAAGGATGATTCTATAGGAAGA
TCCAGGCACCGGTCAACCATGATCTGGACAGATTTGGGAGCTCGGTATAAGCTCTCCACCATCTTATTCT
GTATAGTTTAGGCTTAAAGTTTATCCAGGAGATGTTGCTGAAGTCGATTTGAGTCCACTTCCTCACTGGT
AGCTATACGACTTTGATGGTCGTTGTAGGGGCTGTATTAGGTCTCGATCAAACACAAATAGAATTAAATG
GTACTCGAAGCTTGGCGTAATCATGGTCATAGCTGTTTCCTGTGTGAAATTGTTATCCGCTCACAATTCC
ACACAACATACGAGCCGGAAGCATAAAGTGTAAAGCCTGGGGTGCCTAATGAGTGAGCTAACTCACATTA
ATTGCGTTGCGCTCACTGCCCGCTTTCCAGTCGGGAAACCTGTCGTGCCAGCTGCATTAATGAATCGGCC
AACGCGCGGGGAGAGGCGGTTTGCGTATTGGGCGCTCTTCCGCTTCCTCGCTCACTGACTCGCTGCGCTC
GGTCGTTCGGCTGCGGCGAGCGGTATCAGCTCACTCAAAGGCGGTAATACGGTTATCCACAGAATCAGGG
GATAACGCAGGAAAGAACATGTGAGCAAAAGGCCAGCAAAAGGCCAGGAACCGTAAAAAGGCCGCGTTGC
TGGCGTTTTTCCATAGGCTCCGCCCCCCTGACGAGCATCACAAAAATCGACGCTCAAGTCAGAGGTGGCG
AAACCCGACAGGACTATAAAGATACCAGGCGTTTCCCCCTGGAAGCTCCCTCGTGCGCTCTCCTGTTCCG
ACCCTGCCGCTTACCGGATACCTGTCCGCCTTTCTCCCTTCGGGAAGCGTGGCGCTTTCTCATAGCTCAC
GCTGTAGGTATCTCAGTTCGGTGTAGGTCGTTCGCTCCAAGCTGGGCTGTGTGCACGAACCCCCCGTTCA
GCCCGACCGCTGCGCCTTATCCGGTAACTATCGTCTTGAGTCCAACCCGGTAAGACACGACTTATCGCCA
CTGGCAGCAGCCACTGGTAACAGGATTAGCAGAGCGAGGTATGTAGGCGGTGCTACAGAGTTCTTGAAGT
GGTGGCCTAACTACGGCTACACTAGAAGAACAGTATTTGGTATCTGCGCTCTGCTGAAGCCAGTTACCTT
CGGAAAAAGAGTTGGTAGCTCTTGATCCGGCAAACAAACCACCGCTGGTAGCGGTGGTTTTTTTGTTTGC
AAGCAGCAGATTACGCGCAGAAAAAAAGGATCTCAAGAAGATCCTTTGATCTTTTCTACGGGGTCTGACG
CTCAGTGGAACGAAAACTCACGTTAAGGGATTTTGGTCATGAGATTATCAAAAAGGATCTTCACCTAGAT
CCTTTTAAATTAAAAATGAAGTTTTAAATCAATCTAAAGTATATATGAGTAAACTTGGTCTGACAGTTAC
CAATGCTTAATCAGTGAGGCACCTATCTCAGCGATCTGTCTATTTCGTTCATCCATAGTTGCCTGACTCC
CCGTCGTGTAGATAACTACGATACGGGAGGGCTTACCATCTGGCCCCAGTGCTGCAATGATACCGCGAGA
CCCACGCTCACCGGCTCCAGATTTATCAGCAATAAACCAGCCAGCCGGAAGGGCCGAGCGCAGAAGTGGT
CCTGCAACTTTATCCGCCTCCATCCAGTCTATTAATTGTTGCCGGGAAGCTAGAGTAAGTAGTTCGCCAG
TTAATAGTTTGCGCAACGTTGTTGCCATTGCTACAGGCATCGTGGTGTCACGCTCGTCGTTTGGTATGGC
TTCATTCAGCTCCGGTTCCCAACGATCAAGGCGAGTTACATGATCCCCCATGTTGTGCAAAAAAGCGGTT
AGCTCCTTCGGTCCTCCGATCGTTGTCAGAAGTAAGTTGGCCGCAGTGTTATCACTCATGGTTATGGCAG
CACTGCATAATTCTCTTACTGTCATGCCATCCGTAAGATGCTTTTCTGTGACTGGTGAGTACTCAACCAA
GTCATTCTGAGAATAGTGTATGCGGCGACCGAGTTGCTCTTGCCCGGCGTCAATACGGGATAATACCGCG
CCACATAGCAGAACTTTAAAAGTGCTCATCATTGGAAAACGTTCTTCGGGGCGAAAACTCTCAAGGATCT
TACCGCTGTTGAGATCCAGTTCGATGTAACCCACTCGTGCACCCAACTGATCTTCAGCATCTTTTACTTT
CACCAGCGTTTCTGGGTGAGCAAAAACAGGAAGGCAAAATGCCGCAAAAAAGGGAATAAGGGCGACACGG
AAATGTTGAATACTCATACTCTTCCTTTTTCAATGGGCAATTGATTACGGGATCCCATTGGTAACGAAAT
GTAAAAGCTAGGAGATCGTCCGCCGATGTCAGGATGATTTCACTTGTTTCTTGTCCGGCTCACCGGTCAA
AGCTAAAGAGGAGCAAAAGGAACGGATAGAATCGGGTGCCGCTGATCTATACGGTATAGTGCCCTTATCA
CGTTGACTCAACCCATGCTATTTAACTCAACCCCTCCTTCTGAACCCCACCATCTTCTTCCTTTTCCTCT
CATCCCACACAATTCTCTATCTCAGATTTGAATTCCAAAAGTCCTCGGACGAAACTGAACAAGTCTTCCT
CCCTTCGATAAACCTTTGGTGATTGGAATAACTGACCATCTTCTATAGTTCCCAAACCAACCGACAATGT
AAATACACTCCTCGATTAGCCCTCTAGAGGGCATACGATGGAAGTCATGGAATACTTTTGGCTGGACTCT
CACAATGATCAAGGTATCTTAGGTAACGTCTTTGGCGTGGGCCGGTGTTCGTTCCCAGTCATCGATGCAT
TCACATGCCCTCCCTAAGCTGGGCCCTAGACTCTAGGATCCTAGTCTAGAAGGACATGGCATCGATGGAC
TGGGTTCGTTCTGAGATTATACGGCTAAAACTTGATCTGGATAATACCAGCGAAAAGGGTCATGCCTTCT
CTCGTTCTTCCTGTTGATGGAATGGCTAACAGATGATAGTCATTGCAACTTGAAACATGTCTCCTCCAGC
TGCCATCTACGAACCCACTGTGGCCGCTACCGGCCTCAAGGGTAAGGTCGTGGTTTCTGAGACCGTCCCC
GTTGAGGGAGCTTCTCAGACCAAGCTGTTGGACCATTTCGGTGGCAAGTGGGACGAGTTCAAGTTCGCCC
CTATCCGCGAAAGCCAGGTCTCTCGTGCCATGACCAGACGTTACTTTGAGGACCTGGACAAGTACGCTGA
AAGTGACGTTGTCATTGTTGGTGCTGGTTCCTGCGGTCTGAGCACTGCGTACGTCTTGGCCAAGGCTCGT
CCGGACCTGAAGATTGCTATCGTCGAGGCCAGCGTCTCTCCTGGTCAGTAGTCCATGATGGATTGCCTTG
CACTCAGCTTTCCGGAACTAACGTGCAATAGGTGGCGGTGCCTGGTTGGGTGGCCAACTCTTTTCTGCTA
TGGTCATGCGCCGTCCCGCGGAAGTCTTCCTGAACGAGCTGGGTGTTCCTTACGAAGAGGACGCAAACCC
CAACTACGTTGTCGTCAAGCACGCCTCCCTGTTTACCTCGACACTCATGTCGAAGGTTCTCTCCTTCCCC
AATGTCAAGCTCTTCAATGCTACCGCTGTTGAGGACTTGATCACCCGTCCGACCGAGAACGGCAACCCCC
AGATTGCTGGTGTTGTCGTCAACTGGACGCTGGTCACCCTTCACCACGATGATCACTCCTGCATGGACCC
CAACACTATCAACGCTCCTGTCATCATCAGTACCACTGGTCACGATGGGCCATTCGGCGCCTTCTGTGCG
AAGCGCTTGGTGTCCATGGGCAGCGTCGACAAGCTAGGTGGCATGCGTGGTCTCGACATGAGCTCGGCCG
AGGATGCCATCGTCAAGAACACCCGCGAGGTTACTAAGGGCTTGATAATCGGCGGTATGGAGCTGTCTGA
AATTGATGGCTTTAACCGCATGGGCCCTACCTTCGGTGCCATGGTTCTCAGTGGTGTCAAGGCTGCCGAG
GAGGCATTGAAGGTGTTCGACGAGCGTCAGCGCGAGTGTGCTGAGTAAATGACTCACTACCCGAATGGGT
TCAGTGCATGAACCGGATTTGTCTTACGGTCTTTGACGATAGGGGAATGATGATTATGTGATAGTTCTGA
GATTTGAATGAACTCGTTAGCTCGTAATCCACATGCATATGTAAATGGCTGTGTCCCGTATGTAACGGTG
GGGCATTCTAGAATAATTATGTGTAACAAGAAAGACAGTATAATACAAACAAAGATGCAAGAGCGGCTCA
TCGTCACCCCATTTTGTTAAAATTCGCGTTAAATTTTTGTTAAATCAGCTCATTTTTTAACCAATAGACC
GAAATCGGCAAAATCCCTTATAAATCAAAAGAATAGCCCGAGATAGAGT
[37 nt withheld, positions 13210-13246]
AAAGAACGTGGACTCCAACGTCAAAGG
[138 nt withheld, positions 13274-13411]
AGCTTATTTTTTGTATACTGTTTTGTGATAGCACGAAGTTTTTCCACGGTATCTTGTTAAAAATATATAT
TTGTGGCGGGCTTACCTACATCAAATTAATAAGAGACTAATTATAAACTAAACACACAAGCAAGCTACTT
TAGGGTAAAAGTTTATAAATGCTTTTGACGTATAAACGTTGCTTGTATTTATTATTACAATTAAAGGTGG
ATAGAAAACCTAGAGACTAGTTAGAAACTAATCTCAGGTTTGCGTTAAACTAAATCAGAGCCCGAGAGGT
TAACAGAACCTAGAAGGGGACTAGATATCCGGGTAGGGAAAC
Features (pLannotate 1.2.2; 14 found; start..end, strand, type, name):
   3129..3204    +  misc_RNA       gRNA scaffold: guide RNA scaffold for the Streptococcus pyogenes CRISPR/Cas9 system
   3329..3589    -  terminator     trpC terminator (fragment): trpC; transcription terminator from the Aspergillus nidulans trpC gene (Punt et al., 1987)
   3645..7748    -  CDS            cas9: CAS9_STRP1 - Also known as csn1 From Streptococcus pyogenes serotype M1.
   7820..7935    -  intron         gpdA intron: gpdA; intron from the Aspergillus nidulans glyceraldehyde-3-phosphate dehydrogenase gene (Punt et al., 1990)
   7984..9038    -  promoter       gpdA promoter (fragment): gpdA; promoter from the Aspergillus nidulans glyceraldehyde-3-phosphate dehydrogenase gene (Punt et al., 1990)
   9078..9100    -  protein_bind   lac operator (fragment): The lac repressor binds to the lac operator to inhibit transcription in E. coli. This inhibition can be relieved by adding lactose or isopropyl-β-D-thiogalactopyranoside (IPTG). lac repressor encoded by lacI
   9104..9134    -  promoter       lac promoter: promoter for the E. coli lac operon
   9149..9170    -  protein_bind   CAP binding site: CAP binding activates transcription in the presence of cAMP. E. coli catabolite activator protein
   9183..9275    -  CDS            lacI (fragment): lac repressor; lacI; The lac repressor binds to the lac operator to inhibit transcription in E. coli. This inhibition can be relieved by adding lactose or isopropyl-β-D-thiogalactopyranoside (IPTG).
   9458..10046   -  rep_origin     ori: high-copy-number ColE1/pMB1/pBR322/pUC origin of replication
  10217..11077   -  CDS            AmpR: β-lactamase; bla; confers resistance to ampicillin, carbenicillin, and related antibiotics
  11095..13102   +  gene           ptrA: pyrithiamine resistance gene of Aspergillus oryzae (Kubodera et al., 2000) useful as a dominant selectable marker in Aspergillus
  13101..13410   -  rep_origin     M13 ori (fragment) (sequence partly withheld): M13 bacteriophage origin of replication; arrow indicates direction of (+) strand synthesis
  13412..2604    -  rep_origin     AMA1 (fragment) (across the origin): replication origin from Aspergillus nidulans (Aleksenko and Clutterbuck, 1996)
