[The description below was written by a language model from this plasmid's Addgene catalogue record and pLannotate feature annotations shown in this document.]
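Description:
pAf-CRISPR-phoA is a 13.7 kb CRISPR/Cas9 shuttle plasmid for genome editing in the filamentous fungus Aspergillus flavus, built on the TaKaRa pPTRII backbone. In E. coli it is maintained as a high-copy plasmid through a ColE1/pUC-type origin and selected with ampicillin via the β-lactamase gene. Remnants of the cloning vector's lac promoter/operator region and a fragment of an M13 origin are also present. In Aspergillus, the AMA1 element from A. nidulans allows autonomous, non-integrative replication; the record notes that a non-functional portion of AMA1 was removed from the original backbone. Fungal transformants are selected with the dominant ptrA marker from A. oryzae, which confers pyrithiamine resistance.

The payload consists of two expression units. Streptococcus pyogenes cas9 is driven by the A. nidulans gpdA promoter, with the gpdA intron annotated between promoter and coding sequence, and is terminated by the A. nidulans trpC terminator. The single guide RNA, comprising a phoA-targeting spacer fused to the standard S. pyogenes gRNA scaffold, is transcribed from the A. flavus U6 promoter and ended by the matching U6 terminator. This cassette was cloned between PstI and KpnI sites. The U6 elements are stated in the catalogue fields but are not annotated in the feature table.

The plasmid is meant to be used together with a companion vector, pAf-CRISPR-ctfR1. According to the associated publication title, this dual CRISPR/Cas9 system creates large chromosomal segment deletions, here removing both the aflatoxin and cyclopiazonic acid gene clusters of A. flavus.
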