Addgene plasmid #207991: pAf-CRISPR-phoA
Purpose: CRISPR vector used with pAf-CRISPR-ctfR1 (#207992) to delete both aflatoxin and cyclopiazonic acid gene clusters of Aspergillus flavus
Depositing lab: Perng-Kuang Chang. Publication: Creating large chromosomal segment deletions in Aspergillus flavus by a dual CRISPR/Cas9 system: Deletion of gene clusters for production of aflatoxin, cyclopiazonic acid, and ustiloxin B. Chang PK. Fungal Genet Biol. 2023 Dec 27;170:103863. doi: 10.1016/j.fgb.2023.103863. PubMed 38154756.
Backbone
  Vector backbone: pPTRII
  Backbone manufacturer: TaKaRa
  Backbone size w/o insert (bp): 10031
  Total vector size (bp): 13733
  Modifications to backbone: Removal of non-functional sequence of AMA1 in pPTRII, expression of cas9 using Aspergillus nidulans gpdA promoter and trpC terminator, expression of sgRNA using Aspergillus flavus U6 promoter and terminator
  Vector type: CRISPR
Growth in bacteria
  Bacterial resistance: Ampicillin, 100 μg/mL
  Growth temperature: 37°C
  Growth strain: DH5alpha
  Copy number: High Copy
Gene/Insert
  Gene/Insert name: phoA
  gRNA/shRNA sequence: GTCATCCTTAGACGACACTC
  Species: Aspergillus flavus
  Promoter: Aspergillus flavus U6
  Cloning method: Restriction Enzyme; 5′ cloning site PstI (unknown if destroyed); 3′ cloning site KpnI (unknown if destroyed)
  Sequencing primers: 5′ ATACTGCAGTTCTCTTTAGAATTCAACTGTGGGT; 3′ TATGGTACCACATATTTAAAAAAAGTCTCCTGCC
Terms and licenses: Academic/Nonprofit Terms; Industry Terms: Not Available to Industry
How to cite: pAf-CRISPR-phoA was a gift from Perng-Kuang Chang (Addgene plasmid # 207991 ; http://n2t.net/addgene:207991 ; RRID:Addgene_207991)
